Addgene plasmid #236202: MSCV-IRES-NRASG12D-BFP
Purpose: Expresses NRASG12D in mammalian cells
Depositing lab: Michael Heuser. Depositing organization: Medizinische Hochschule Hannover. Publication: Clec12a is required for the pathogenesis of NUP98::NSD1 AML. Mohanty S, Charles Cano F, Gabdoulline R, Lai CK, Othman B, Sudarsanam H, Eder T, Grebien F, Lipka DB, Henschler R, Heuser M. Blood Adv. 2025 May 7:bloodadvances.2024015739. doi: 10.1182/bloodadvances.2024015739. PubMed 40334081.
Backbone
  Vector backbone: MSCV-IRES-BFP
  Backbone size w/o insert (bp): 6328
  Total vector size (bp): 6904
  Vector type: Mammalian Expression, Retroviral
  Selectable markers: BFP
Growth in bacteria
  Bacterial resistance: Ampicillin, 100 μg/mL
  Growth temperature: 37°C
  Growth strain: NEB Stable
  Copy number: High Copy
Gene/Insert
  Gene/Insert name: NRAS
  Species: H. sapiens (human)
  Mutation: G12D
  Entrez Gene: NRAS (a.k.a. ALPS4, CMNS, KRAS, N-ras, NCMS, NRAS1, NS6)
  Promoter: MSCV
  Cloning method: Restriction Enzyme; 5′ cloning site EcoRI (unknown if destroyed); 3′ cloning site EcoRI (unknown if destroyed)
  Sequencing primers: 5′ CTTTATCCAGCCCTCAC; 3′ GCATTCCTTTGGCGAGAG
Terms and licenses: Academic/Nonprofit Terms; Industry Terms: Not Available to Industry
Depositor comments: Hs.NRAS G12D (Plasmid #83176) was cloned into MIB backbone.
How to cite: MSCV-IRES-NRASG12D-BFP was a gift from Michael Heuser (Addgene plasmid # 236202 ; http://n2t.net/addgene:236202 ; RRID:Addgene_236202)
