[The description below was written by a language model from this plasmid's Addgene catalogue record and pLannotate feature annotations shown in this document.]
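Description:
MSCV-IRES-NRASG12D-BFP is a gammaretroviral expression vector built on the MSCV-IRES-BFP ("MIB") backbone and designed to deliver oncogenic human NRAS into mammalian cells. The proviral portion is bounded by murine embryonic stem cell virus 5' and 3' long terminal repeats, followed downstream of the 5' LTR by the Ψ packaging signal and a truncated, start-codon-less gag segment that extends the packaging region. These elements allow the transcript to be encapsidated when viral structural proteins are supplied in trans by a packaging system. The bacterial portion carries a high-copy ColE1/pUC-type origin and a β-lactamase gene for ampicillin selection. It also contains non-functional remnants of earlier cloning vectors, including lac regulatory elements and fragments of lacI, lacZα, rop, bom, TcR and env.

The 5' LTR serves as the promoter for a single bicistronic transcript. Despite the order suggested by the plasmid name, the feature table places the NRAS coding sequence, recorded as carrying the activating G12D substitution, directly after gag. An encephalomyocarditis virus IRES and then EBFP2 follow it. The IRES permits cap-independent translation of the blue fluorescent protein from the same mRNA, so BFP fluorescence marks transduced cells expressing NRAS G12D and serves as the only mammalian selectable marker, for example for flow sorting. The insert was subcloned from an existing NRAS G12D plasmid using EcoRI at both ends. The associated publication concerns acute myeloid leukaemia, which suggests use of NRAS G12D as an oncogene in leukaemia modelling, although the record states only mammalian expression. The sequenced record is 7,087 nt, somewhat larger than the catalogued total of 6,904 bp.
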