Features (pLannotate 1.2.2; 20 found; start..end, strand, type, name):
      1..517     +  LTR            5' LTR: 5' long terminal repeat from murine embryonic stem cell virus
    581..922     +  misc_feature   MESV Ψ: packaging signal of murine embryonic stem cell virus
    989..1405    +  CDS            gag (truncated): truncated Moloney murine leukemia virus (MMLV) gag gene lacking the start codon
   1413..1979    +  CDS            NRAS: RASN_HUMAN - Also known as HRAS1. Experimental evidence at protein level: Swiss-Prot protein existence level 1. Ras proteins bind GDP/GTP and possess intrinsic GTPase activity. From Homo sapiens (Human).
   2039..2599    +  misc_feature   IRES: internal ribosome entry site (IRES) of the encephalomyocarditis virus (EMCV)
   2602..3321    +  CDS            EBFP2: enhanced blue variant of GFP (Ai et al., 2007) mammalian codon-optimized
   3332..3362    +  misc_feature   MCS (fragment): pUC18/19 multiple cloning site
   3482..3996    +  LTR            3' LTR: 3' long terminal repeat from murine embryonic stem cell virus
   4158..4174    -  protein_bind   lac operator: The lac repressor binds to the lac operator to inhibit transcription in E. coli. This inhibition can be relieved by adding lactose or isopropyl-β-D-thiogalactopyranoside (IPTG). lac repressor encoded by lacI
   4182..4212    -  promoter       lac promoter: promoter for the E. coli lac operon
   4227..4248    -  protein_bind   CAP binding site: CAP binding activates transcription in the presence of cAMP. E. coli catabolite activator protein
   4261..4353    -  CDS            lacI (fragment): lac repressor; lacI; The lac repressor binds to the lac operator to inhibit transcription in E. coli. This inhibition can be relieved by adding lactose or isopropyl-β-D-thiogalactopyranoside (IPTG).
   4536..5124    -  rep_origin     ori: high-copy-number ColE1/pMB1/pBR322/pUC origin of replication
   5295..6155    -  CDS            AmpR: β-lactamase; bla; confers resistance to ampicillin, carbenicillin, and related antibiotics
   6156..6260    -  promoter       AmpR promoter: bla
   6355..6390    +  CDS            rop (fragment): Rop protein, which maintains plasmids at low copy number; rop
   6492..6591    +  misc_feature   bom (fragment): basis of mobility region from pBR322
   6597..6746    -  CDS            lacZα (fragment): LacZα fragment of β-galactosidase; lacZ fragment
   6746..6947    -  CDS            TcR (fragment): tetracycline efflux protein; tet; confers resistance to tetracycline
   6948..7046    +  CDS            env (fragment): murine leukemia virus gPr80 envelope polyprotein precursor; env; proteolytically cleaved into gp70SU and p15TM subunits
>Addgene plasmid #236202 | MSCV-IRES-NRASG12D-BFP | addgene full sequence | sequence record 473227 | Addgene NGS Result
AATGAAAGACCCCACCTGTAGGTTTGGCAAGCTAGCTTAAGTAACGCCATTTTGCAAGGCATGGAAAATA
CATAACTGAGAATAGAGAAGTTCAGATCAAGGTTAGGAACAGAGAGACAGCAGAATATGGGCCAAACAGG
ATATCTGTGGTAAGCAGTTCCTGCCCCGGCTCAGGGCCAAGAACAGATGGTCCCCAGATGCGGTCCCGCC
CTCAGCAGTTTCTAGAGAACCATCAGATGTTTCCAGGGTGCCCCAAGGACCTGAAATGACCCTGTGCCTT
ATTTGAACTAACCAATCAGTTCGCTTCTCGCTTCTGTTCGCGCGCTTCTGCTCCCCGAGCTCAATAAAAG
AGCCCACAACCCCTCACTCGGCGCGCCAGTCCTCCGATAGACTGCGTCGCCCGGGTACCCGTATTCCCAA
TAAAGCCTCTTGCTGTTTGCATCCGAATCGTGGACTCGCTGATCCTTGGGAGGGTCTCCTCAGATTGATT
GACTGCCCACCTCGGGGGTCTTTCATTTGGAGGTTCCACCGAGATTTGGAGACCCCTGCCCAGGGACCAC
CGACCCCCCCGCCGGGAGGTAAGCTGGCCAGCGGTCGTTTCGTGTCTGTCTCTGTCTTTGTGCGTGTTTG
TGCCGGCATCTAATGTTTGCGCCTGCGTCTGTACTAGTTAGCTAACTAGCTCTGTATCTGGCGGACCCGT
GGTGGAACTGACGAGTTCTGAACACCCGGCCGCAACCCTGGGAGACGTCCCAGGGACTTTGGGGGCCGTT
TTTGTGGCCCGACCTGAGGAAGGGAGTCGATGTGGAATCCGACCCCGTCAGGATATGTGGTTCTGGTAGG
AGACGAGAACCTAAAACAGTTCCCGCCTCCGTCTGAATTTTTGCTTTCGGTTTGGAACCGAAGCCGCGCG
TCTTGTCTGCTGCAGCGCTGCAGCATCGTTCTGTGTTGTCTCTGTCTGACTGTGTTTCTGTATTTGTCTG
AAAATTAGGGCCAGACTGTTACCACTCCCTTAAGTTTGACCTTAGGTCACTGGAAAGATGTCGAGCGGAT
CGCTCACAACCAGTCGGTAGATGTCAAGAAGAGACGTTGGGTTACCTTCTGCTCTGCAGAATGGCCAACC
TTTAACGTCGGATGGCCGCGAGACGGCACCTTTAACCGAGACCTCATCACCCAGGTTAAGATCAAGGTCT
TTTCACCTGGCCCGCATGGACACCCAGACCAGGTCCCCTACATCGTGACCTGGGAAGCCTTGGCTTTTGA
CCCCCCTCCCTGGGTCAAGCCCTTTGTACACCCTAAGCCTCCGCCTCCTCTTCCTCCATCCGCCCCGTCT
CTCCCCCTTGAACCTCCTCGTTCGACCCCGCCTCGATCCTCCCTTTATCCAGCCCTCACTCCTTCTCTAG
GCGCCGGAATTCATGACTGAGTACAAACTGGTGGTGGTTGGAGCAGATGGTGTTGGGAAAAGCGCACTGA
CAATCCAGCTAATCCAGAACCACTTTGTAGATGAATATGATCCCACCATAGAGGATTCTTACAGAAAACA
AGTGGTTATAGATGGTGAAACCTGTTTGTTGGACATACTGGATACAGCTGGACAAGAAGAGTACAGTGCC
ATGAGAGACCAATACATGAGGACAGGCGAAGGCTTCCTCTGTGTATTTGCCATCAATAATAGCAAGTCAT
TTGCGGATATTAACCTCTACAGGGAGCAGATTAAGCGAGTAAAAGACTCGGATGATGTACCTATGGTGCT
AGTGGGAAACAAGTGTGATTTGCCAACAAGGACAGTTGATACAAAACAAGCCCACGAACTGGCCAAGAGT
TACGGGATTCCATTCATTGAAACCTCAGCCAAGACCAGACAGGGTGTTGAAGATGCTTTTTACACACTGG
TAAGAGAAATACGCCAGTACCGAATGAAAAAACTCAACAGCAGTGATGATGGGACTCAGGGTTGTATGGG
ATTGCCATGTGTGGTGATGTAAGAATTCAGATCTTACGTAGCTAGCGGATCCCAATTGCTCGAGCGGGAT
CAATTCCGCCCCCCCCCTAACGTTACTGGCCGAAGCCGCTTGGAATAAGGCCGGTGTGCGTTTGTCTATA
TGTTATTTTCCACCATATTGCCGTCTTTTGGCAATGTGAGGGCCCGGAAACCTGGCCCTGTCTTCTTGAC
GAGCATTCCTAGGGGTCTTTCCCCTCTCGCCAAAGGAATGCAAGGTCTGTTGAATGTCGTGAAGGAAGCA
GTTCCTCTGGAAGCTTCTTGAAGACAAACAACGTCTGTAGCGACCCTTTGCAGGCAGCGGAACCCCCCAC
CTGGCGACAGGTGCCTCTGCGGCCAAAAGCCACGTGTATAAGATACACCTGCAAAGGCGGCACAACCCCA
GTGCCACGTTGTGAGTTGGATAGTTGTGGAAAGAGTCAAATGGCTCTCCTCAAGCGTATTCAACAAGGGG
CTGAAGGATGCCCAGAAGGTACCCCATTGTATGGGATCTGATCTGGGGCCTCGGTGCACATGCTTTACAT
GTGTTTAGTCGAGGTTAAAAAAACGTCTAGGCCCCCCGAACCACGGGGACGTGGTTTTCCTTTGAAAAAC
ACGATAATACCATGGTGAGCAAGGGCGAGGAGCTGTTCACCGGGGTGGTGCCCATCCTGGTCGAGCTGGA
CGGCGACGTAAACGGCCACAAGTTCAGCGTGAGGGGCGAGGGCGAGGGCGATGCCACCAACGGCAAGCTG
ACCCTGAAGTTCATCTGCACCACCGGCAAGCTGCCCGTGCCCTGGCCCACCCTCGTGACCACCCTGAGCC
ACGGCGTGCAGTGCTTCGCCCGCTACCCCGACCACATGAAGCAGCACGACTTCTTCAAGTCCGCCATGCC
CGAAGGCTACGTCCAGGAGCGCACCATCTTCTTCAAGGACGACGGCACCTACAAGACCCGCGCCGAGGTG
AAGTTCGAGGGCGACACCCTGGTGAACCGCATCGAGCTGAAGGGCGTCGACTTCAAGGAGGACGGCAACA
TCCTGGGGCACAAGCTGGAGTACAACTTCAACAGCCACAACATCTATATCATGGCCGTCAAGCAGAAGAA
CGGCATCAAGGTGAACTTCAAGATCCGCCACAACGTGGAGGACGGCAGCGTGCAGCTCGCCGACCACTAC
CAGCAGAACACCCCCATCGGCGACGGCCCCGTGCTGCTGCCCGACAGCCACTACCTGAGCACCCAGTCCG
TGCTGAGCAAAGACCCCAACGAGAAGCGCGATCACATGGTCCTGCTGGAGTTCCGCACCGCCGCCGGGAT
CACTCTCGGCATGGACGAGCTGTACAAGTAAGCGGCCGCGACTCTAGAGTCGACCTGCAGGCATGCAAGC
TTCAGGTAGCCGGCTAACGTTAACAACCGGTACCTCTAGAACTATAGCTAGCATGCGCAAATTTAAAGCG
CTGATATCGATAAAATAAAAGATTTTATTTAGTCTCCAGAAAAAGGGGGGAATGAAAGACCCCACCTGTA
GGTTTGGCAAGCTAGCTTAAGTAACGCCATTTTGCAAGGCATGGAAAATACATAACTGAGAATAGAGAAG
TTCAGATCAAGGTTAGGAACAGAGAGACAGCAGAATATGGGCCAAACAGGATATCTGTGGTAAGCAGTTC
CTGCCCCGGCTCAGGGCCAAGAACAGATGGTCCCCAGATGCGGTCCCGCCCTCAGCAGTTTCTAGAGAAC
CATCAGATGTTTCCAGGGTGCCCCAAGGACCTGAAATGACCCTGTGCCTTATTTGAACTAACCAATCAGT
TCGCTTCTCGCTTCTGTTCGCGCGCTTCTGCTCCCCGAGCTCAATAAAAGAGCCCACAACCCCTCACTCG
GCGCGCCAGTCCTCCGATAGACTGCGTCGCCCGGGTACCCGTGTATCCAATAAACCCTCTTGCAGTTGCA
TCCGACTTGTGGTCTCGCTGTTCCTTGGGAGGGTCTCCTCTGAGTGATTGACTACCCGTCAGCGGGGGTC
TTTCATGGGTAACAGTTTCTTGAAGTTGGAGAACAACATTCTGAGGGTAGGAGTCGAATATTAAGTAATC
CTGACTCAATTAGCCACTGTTTTGAATCCACATACTCCAATACTCCTGAAATAGTTCATTATGGACAGCG
CAGAAAGAGCTGGGGAGAATTGTGAAATTGTTATCCGCTCACAATTCCACACAACATACGAGCCGGAAGC
ATAAAGTGTAAAGCCTGGGGTGCCTAATGAGTGAGCTAACTCACATTAATTGCGTTGCGCTCACTGCCCG
CTTTCCAGTCGGGAAACCTGTCGTGCCAGCTGCATTAATGAATCGGCCAACGCGCGGGGAGAGGCGGTTT
GCGTATTGGGCGCTCTTCCGCTTCCTCGCTCACTGACTCGCTGCGCTCGGTCGTTCGGCTGCGGCGAGCG
GTATCAGCTCACTCAAAGGCGGTAATACGGTTATCCACAGAATCAGGGGATAACGCAGGAAAGAACATGT
GAGCAAAAGGCCAGCAAAAGGCCAGGAACCGTAAAAAGGCCGCGTTGCTGGCGTTTTTCCATAGGCTCCG
CCCCCCTGACGAGCATCACAAAAATCGACGCTCAAGTCAGAGGTGGCGAAACCCGACAGGACTATAAAGA
TACCAGGCGTTTCCCCCTGGAAGCTCCCTCGTGCGCTCTCCTGTTCCGACCCTGCCGCTTACCGGATACC
TGTCCGCCTTTCTCCCTTCGGGAAGCGTGGCGCTTTCTCATAGCTCACGCTGTAGGTATCTCAGTTCGGT
GTAGGTCGTTCGCTCCAAGCTGGGCTGTGTGCACGAACCCCCCGTTCAGCCCGACCGCTGCGCCTTATCC
GGTAACTATCGTCTTGAGTCCAACCCGGTAAGACACGACTTATCGCCACTGGCAGCAGCCACTGGTAACA
GGATTAGCAGAGCGAGGTATGTAGGCGGTGCTACAGAGTTCTTGAAGTGGTGGCCTAACTACGGCTACAC
TAGAAGAACAGTATTTGGTATCTGCGCTCTGCTGAAGCCAGTTACCTTCGGAAAAAGAGTTGGTAGCTCT
TGATCCGGCAAACAAACCACCGCTGGTAGCGGTGGTTTTTTTGTTTGCAAGCAGCAGATTACGCGCAGAA
AAAAAGGATCTCAAGAAGATCCTTTGATCTTTTCTACGGGGTCTGACGCTCAGTGGAACGAAAACTCACG
TTAAGGGATTTTGGTCATGAGATTATCAAAAAGGATCTTCACCTAGATCCTTTTAAATTAAAAATGAAGT
TTTAAATCAATCTAAAGTATATATGAGTAAACTTGGTCTGACAGTTACCAATGCTTAATCAGTGAGGCAC
CTATCTCAGCGATCTGTCTATTTCGTTCATCCATAGTTGCCTGACTCCCCGTCGTGTAGATAACTACGAT
ACGGGAGGGCTTACCATCTGGCCCCAGTGCTGCAATGATACCGCGAGACCCACGCTCACCGGCTCCAGAT
TTATCAGCAATAAACCAGCCAGCCGGAAGGGCCGAGCGCAGAAGTGGTCCTGCAACTTTATCCGCCTCCA
TCCAGTCTATTAATTGTTGCCGGGAAGCTAGAGTAAGTAGTTCGCCAGTTAATAGTTTGCGCAACGTTGT
TGCCATTGCTACAGGCATCGTGGTGTCACGCTCGTCGTTTGGTATGGCTTCATTCAGCTCCGGTTCCCAA
CGATCAAGGCGAGTTACATGATCCCCCATGTTGTGCAAAAAAGCGGTTAGCTCCTTCGGTCCTCCGATCG
TTGTCAGAAGTAAGTTGGCCGCAGTGTTATCACTCATGGTTATGGCAGCACTGCATAATTCTCTTACTGT
CATGCCATCCGTAAGATGCTTTTCTGTGACTGGTGAGTACTCAACCAAGTCATTCTGAGAATAGTGTATG
CGGCGACCGAGTTGCTCTTGCCCGGCGTCAATACGGGATAATACCGCGCCACATAGCAGAACTTTAAAAG
TGCTCATCATTGGAAAACGTTCTTCGGGGCGAAAACTCTCAAGGATCTTACCGCTGTTGAGATCCAGTTC
GATGTAACCCACTCGTGCACCCAACTGATCTTCAGCATCTTTTACTTTCACCAGCGTTTCTGGGTGAGCA
AAAACAGGAAGGCAAAATGCCGCAAAAAAGGGAATAAGGGCGACACGGAAATGTTGAATACTCATACTCT
TCCTTTTTCAATATTATTGAAGCATTTATCAGGGTTATTGTCTCATGAGCGGATACATATTTGAATGTAT
TTAGAAAAATAAACAAATAGGGGTTCCGCGCACATTTCCCCGAAAAGTGCCACCTGACGTCTAAGAAACC
ATTATTATCATGACATTAACCTATAAAAATAGGCGTATCACGAGGCCCTTTCGTCTCGCGCGTTTCGGTG
ATGACGGTGAAAACCTCTGACACATGCAGCTCCCGGAGACGGTCACAGCTTGTCTGTAAGCGGATGCCGG
GAGCAGACAAGCCCGTCAGGGCGCGTCAGCGGGTGTTGGCGGGTGTCGGGGCTGGCTTAACTATGCGGCA
TCAGAGCAGATTGTACTGAGAGTGCACCATATGCGGTGTGAAATACCGCACAGATGCGTAAGGAGAAAAT
ACCGCATCAGGCGCCATTCGCCATTCAGGCTGCGCAACTGTTGGGAAGGGCGATCGGTGCGGGCCTCTTC
GCTATTACGCCAGCTGGCGAAAGGGGGATGTGCTGCAAGGCGATTAAGTTGGGTAACGCCAGGGTTTTCC
CAGTCACGACGTTGTAAAACGACGGCGCAAGGAATGGTGCATGCAAGGAGATGGCGCCCAACAGTCCCCC
GGCCACGGGGCCTGCCACCATACCCACGCCGAAACAAGCGCTCATGAGCCCGAAGTGGCGAGCCCGATCT
TCCCCATCGGTGATGTCGGCGATATAGGCGCCAGCAACCGCACCTGTGGCGCCGGTGATGCCGGCCACGA
TGCGTCCGGCGTAGAGGCGATTAGTCCAATTTGTTAAAGACAGGATATCAGTGGTCCAGGCTCTAGTTTT
GACTCAACAATATCACCAGCTGAAGCCTATAGAGTACGAGCCATAGATAAAATAAAAGATTTTATTTAGT
CTCCAGAAAAAGGGGGG
